Addgene plasmid #74088: pTU2S-a (p15A origin)
Purpose: Secondary module (BpiI) site in pTU2-a backbone with p15A (low-copy) origin of replication
Depositing lab: Paul Freemont. Depositing organization: Imperial College London. Publication: EcoFlex: A Multifunctional MoClo Kit for E. coli Synthetic Biology. Moore SJ, Lai HE, Kelwick RJ, Chee SM, Bell DJ, Polizzi KM, Freemont PS. ACS Synth Biol. 2016 May 2. 10.1021/acssynbio.6b00031 PubMed 27096716.
Backbone
  Vector backbone: p15A origin and chloramphenicol resistance
  Backbone manufacturer: Terrence Lai (this study)
  Backbone size w/o insert (bp): 2024
  Total vector size (bp): 2137
  Modifications to backbone: Modifications between XbaI and PstI from original pSB1C3 plasmid. CAT gene - C435G (nucleotide) - silent mutagenesis to remove BsmBI site
  Vector type: Bacterial Expression, Synthetic Biology
Growth in bacteria
  Bacterial resistance: Chloramphenicol, 25 μg/mL
  Growth temperature: 37°C
  Growth strain: DH5alpha
  Growth instructions: 10 ml LB culture - use 2X P1, P2 and N3 buffer for mini-prep purification and concentrate elution fraction (~10-20 ng/ul in 50 ul total volume of water) until 50 ng/ul for Golden Gate
  Copy number: Low Copy
Gene/Insert
  Gene/Insert name: Golden Gate destination vector - Level 2, 2 TU's with secondary module and p15A origin
  Species: Synthetic
  Promoter: None
  Cloning method: Restriction Enzyme; 5′ cloning site BglII (destroyed during cloning); 3′ cloning site SpeI (destroyed during cloning)
  Sequencing primers: 5′ CAGGGGATAACGCAGGAAAG; 3′ AACCGTATTACCGCCTTTGA
Terms and licenses: Academic/Nonprofit Terms; Industry Terms: Not Available to Industry
How to cite: pTU2S-a (p15A origin) was a gift from Paul Freemont (Addgene plasmid # 74088 ; http://n2t.net/addgene:74088 ; RRID:Addgene_74088)
