[The description below was written by a language model from this plasmid's Addgene catalogue record and pLannotate feature annotations shown in this document.]
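Description:
pTU2S-a (p15A origin) is a small (about 2.1 kb) empty Golden Gate destination vector from the EcoFlex MoClo toolkit for modular assembly of genetic circuits in E. coli. It is a Level 2 acceptor designed to receive two transcription units, and it additionally carries a secondary module site based on the type IIS enzyme BpiI, which allows further parts to be added alongside the assembled units. The plasmid derives from pSB1C3, with the region between the XbaI and PstI sites modified to create the assembly site. The feature table still shows a BioBrick prefix upstream of that region, followed by a his operon terminator. The record lists no promoter and no coding insert, since the vector is meant to be filled by the user's assemblies; the cloning junctions used to build it (BglII and SpeI) were destroyed in the process.

Replication relies on the p15A origin, which the depositor describes as low copy and which is compatible with ColE1-type plasmids, so assemblies can be co-maintained with a second construct or expressed at reduced gene dosage. A short fragment annotated as RSF origin lies next to it and is probably a sequence-similarity hit rather than a functional replicon. Selection is by chloramphenicol, through a cat gene driven by its native promoter and followed by lambda t0 and rrnB T1 terminators that insulate the marker from the rest of the plasmid. The cat coding sequence contains a silent substitution that removes an internal BsmBI site, keeping the backbone compatible with type IIS assembly. This variant suits multi-gene pathway or circuit construction where lower copy number is wanted.
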