Features (pLannotate 1.2.2; 8 found; start..end, strand, type, name):
     42..63      +  misc_feature   BioBrick prefix: BioBrick prefix for parts that do not start with "ATG"
    116..173     +  terminator     his operon terminator: This putative transcriptin terminator from the E. coli his operon has a 2-bp deletion introduced during synthesis. Its efficiency has not been determined.
    413..958     +  rep_origin     p15A ori: Plasmids containing the medium-copy-number p15A origin of replication can be propagated in E. coli cells that contain a second plasmid with the ColE1 origin.
   1046..1101    +  rep_origin     RSF ori (fragment): Plasmids containing the RSF 1030 origin of replication can be propagated in E. coli cells that contain additional plasmids with compatible origins.
   1128..1214    -  terminator     rrnB T1 terminator: Escherichia coli rrnB; transcription terminator T1 from the E. coli rrnB gene
   1240..1334    -  terminator     lambda t0 terminator: transcription terminator from phage lambda
   1358..2014    -  CDS            cat: CAT_ECOLX - Experimental evidence at protein level: Swiss-Prot protein existence level 1. This enzyme is an effector of chloramphenicol resistance in bacteria. From Escherichia coli. This protein is used as a marker in many commonly used cloning vectors, such as pACYC184.
   2015..2112    -  promoter       cat promoter: promoter of the E. coli cat gene encoding chloramphenicol acetyltransferase
>Addgene plasmid #74088 | pTU2S-a (p15A origin) | depositor full sequence | sequence record 138296 | Golden gate site and p15A origin of replication
TCCTATAAGTCTTCCATATGCACGCATGCGAAGACAAGTACGAATTCGCGGCCGCTTCTAGAGGTCTCAC
TATATCTAGAGACGCACCGTCTCACCGGGTACAGAGACCCTGCAGTCCGGCAAAAAAGGGCAAGGTGTCA
CCACCCTGCCCTTTTTCTTTAAAACCGAAAAGATTACTTCGCGTTATGCAGGCTTCCTCGCTCACTGACT
CGCTGCGCTCGGTCGTTCGGCTGCGGCGAGCGGTATCAGCTCACTCAAAGGCGGTAATACGGTTATCCAC
AGAATCAGGGGATAACGCAGGAAAGGGATCTAACAACTTATATCGTATGGGGCTGACTTCAGGTGCTACA
TTTGAAGAGATAAATTGCACTGAAATCTAGTAATATTTTATCTGATTAATAAGATGATCTTCTTGAGATC
GTTTTGGTCTGCGCGTAATCTCTTGCTCTGAAAACGAAAAAACCGCCTTGCAGGGCGGTTTTTCGAAGGT
TCTCTGAGCTACCAACTCTTTGAACCGAGGTAACTGGCTTGGAGGAGCGCAGTCACCAAAACTTGTCCTT
TCAGTTTAGCCTTAACCGGCGCATGACTTCAAGACTAACTCCTCTAAATCAATTACCAGTGGCTGCTGCC
AGTGGTGCTTTTGCATGTCTTTCCGGGTTGGACTCAAGACGATAGTTACCGGATAAGGCGCAGCGGTCGG
ACTGAACGGGGGGTTCGTGCATACAGTCCAGCTTGGAGCGAACTGCCTACCCGGAACTGAGTGTCAGGCG
TGGAATGAGACAAACGCGGCCATAACAGCGGAATGACACCGGTAAACCGAAAGGCAGGAACAGGAGAGCG
CACGAGGGAGCCGCCAGGGGGAAACGCCTGGTATCTTTATAGTCCTGTCGGGTTTCGCCACCACTGATTT
GAGCGTCAGATTTCGTGATGCTTGTCAGGGGGGCGGAGCCTATGGAAAAACGGCTTTGCCGCGGCCCTCT
CACTTCCCTGTTAAGTATCTTCCTGGCATCTTCCAGGAAATCTCCGCCCCGTTCGTAAGCCATTTCCGCT
CGCCGCAGTCGAACGACCGAGCGTAGCGAGTCAGTGAGCGAGGAAGCGGAATATATCCCCTAGGTCTAGG
GCGGCGGATTTGTCCTACTCAGGAGAGCGTTCACCGACAAACAACAGATAAAACGAAAGGCCCAGTCTTT
CGACTGAGCCTTTCGTTTTATTTGATGCCTCTAGTAGCTCGAGGCTTGGATTCTCACCAATAAAAAACGC
CCGGCGGCAACCGAGCGTTCTGAACAAATCCAGATGGAGTTCTGAGGTCATTACTGGATCTATCAACAGG
AGTCCAAGCGAGCTCGATATCAAATTACGCCCCGCCCTGCCACTCATCGCAGTACTGTTGTAATTCATTA
AGCATTCTGCCGACATGGAAGCCATCACAAACGGCATGATGAACCTGAATCGCCAGCGGCATCAGCACCT
TGTCGCCTTGCGTATAATATTTGCCCATGGTGAAAACGGGGGCGAAGAAGTTGTCCATATTGGCCACGTT
TAAATCAAAACTGGTGAAACTCACCCAGGGATTGGCTGACACGAAAAACATATTCTCAATAAACCCTTTA
GGGAAATAGGCCAGGTTTTCACCGTAACACGCCACATCTTGCGAATATATGTGTAGAAACTGCCGGAAAT
CGTCGTGGTATTCACTCCAGAGCGATGAAAACGTTTCAGTTTGCTCATGGAAAACGGTGTAACAAGGGTG
AACACTATCCCATATCACCAGCTCACCGTCTTTCATTGCCATACGAAATTCCGGATGAGCATTCATCAGG
CGGGCAAGAATGTGAATAAAGGCCGGATAAAACTTGTGCTTATTTTTCTTTACGGTCTTTAAAAAGGCCG
TAATATCCAGCTGAACGGTCTGGTTATAGGTACATTGAGCAACTGACTGAAATGCCTCAAAATGTTCTTT
ACGATGCCATTGGGATATATCAACGGTGGTATATCCAGTGATTTTTTTCTCCATTTTAGCTTCCTTAGCT
CCTGAAAATCTCGATAACTCAAAAAATACGCCCGGTAGTGATCTTATTTCATTATGGTGAAAGTTGGAAC
CTCTTACGTGCCCGATCAACTCGAGTGCCACCTGACG
