>Addgene plasmid #74088 | pTU2S-a (p15A origin) | addgene partial sequence | sequence record 140516 | RNAde-BB-2R 5'-attaccgcctttgagtgagc -3'
CGCAGCGAGTCAGTGAGCGAGGAAGCCTGCATAACGCGAAGTAATCTTTTCGGTTTTAAAGAAAAAGGGC
AGGGTGGTGACACCTTGCCCTTTTTTGCCGGACTGCAGGGTCTCTGTACCCGGTGAGACGGTGCGTCTCT
AGATATAGTGAGACCTCTAGAAGCGGCCGCGAATTCGTACTTGTCTTCGCATGCGTGCATATGGAAGACT
TATAGGACGTCAGGTGGCACTCGAGTTGATCGGGCACGTAAGAGGTTCCAACTTTCACCATAATGAAATA
AGATCACTACCGGGCGTATTTTTTGAGTTATCGAGATTTTCAGGAGCTAAGGAAGCTAAAATGGAGAAAA
AAATCACTGGATATACCACCGTTGATATATCCCAATGGCATCGTAAAGAACATTTTGAGGCATTTCAGTC
AGTTGCTCAATGTACCTATAACCAGACCGTTCAGCTGGATATTACGGCCTTTTTAAAGACCGTAAAGAAA
AATAAGCACAAGTTTTATCCGGCCTTTATTCACATTCTTGCCCGCCTGATGAATGCTCATCCGGAATTTC
GTATGGCAATGAAAGACGGTGAGCTGGTGATATGGGATAGTGTTCACCCTTGTTACACCGTTTTCCATGA
GCAAACTGAAACGTTTTCATCGCTCTGGAGTGAATACCACGACGATTTCCGGCAGTTTCTACACATATAT
TCGCAAGATGTGGCGTGTTACGGTGAAAACCTGGCCTATTTCCCTAAAGGGTTTATTGAGAATATGTTTT
TCGTGTCAGCCAATCCCTGGGTGAGTTTCACCAGTTTTGATTTAAACGTGGCCAATATGGACAACTTCT
