>Addgene plasmid #74088 | pTU2S-a (p15A origin) | addgene partial sequence | sequence record 140987 | CAT-R 5'-GCAACTGACTGAAATGCCTC-3'
TATCAACGGTGGTATATCCAGTGATTTTTTTCTCCATTTTAGCTTCCTTAGCTCCTGAAAATCTCGATAA
CTCAAAAAATACGCCCGGTAGTGATCTTATTTCATTATGGTGAAAGTTGGAACCTCTTACGTGCCCGATC
AACTCGAGTGCCACCTGACGTCCTATAAGTCTTCCATATGCACGCATGCGAAGACAAGTACGAATTCGCG
GCCGCTTCTAGAGGTCTCACTATATCTAGAGACGCACCGTCTCACCGGGTACAGAGACCCTGCAGTCCGG
CAAAAAAGGGCAAGGTGTCACCACCCTGCCCTTTTTCTTTAAAACCGAAAAGATTACTTCGCGTTATGCA
GGCTTCCTCGCTCACTGACTCGCTGCGCTCGGTCGTTCGGCTGCGGCGAGCGGTATCAGCTCACTCAAAG
GCGGTAATACGGTTATCCACAGAATCAGGGGATAACGCAGGAAAGGGATCTAACAACTTATATCGTATGG
GGCTGACTTCAGGTGCTACATTTGAAGAGATAAATTGCACTGAAATCTAGTAATATTTTATCTGATTAAT
AAGATGATCTTCTTGAGATCGTTTTGGTCTGCGCGTAATCTCTTGCTCTGAAAACGAAAAAACCGCCTTG
CAGGGCGGTTTTTCGAAGGTTCTCTGAGCTACCAACTCTTTGAACCGAGGTAACTGGCTTGGAGGAGCGC
AGTCACCAAAACTTGTCCTTTCAGTTTAGCCTTAACCGGCGCATGACTTCAAGACTAACTCCTCTAAATC
AATTACCAGTGGCTGCTGCCAGTGGTGCTTTTGCATGTCTTTCCGGGTTGGACTCA
